Addgene plasmid #77565: GUCY2C gRNA (BRDN0001146365)
Purpose: 3rd generation lentiviral gRNA plasmid targeting human GUCY2C
Depositing lab: John Doench & David Root. Depositing organization: Broad Institute. Publication: Optimized sgRNA design to maximize activity and minimize off-target effects of CRISPR-Cas9. Doench JG, Fusi N, Sullender M, Hegde M, Vaimberg EW, Donovan KF, Smith I, Tothova Z, Wilen C, Orchard R, Virgin HW, Listgarten J, Root DE. Nat Biotechnol. 2016 Jan 18. doi: 10.1038/nbt.3437. PubMed 26780180.
Backbone
  Vector backbone: lentiGuide-Puro
  Backbone manufacturer: Zhang Lab (Addgene plasmid # 52963)
  Vector type: Mammalian Expression, Lentiviral, CRISPR
  Selectable markers: Puromycin
Growth in bacteria
  Bacterial resistance: Ampicillin, 100 μg/mL
  Growth temperature: 37°C
  Growth strain: DH5alpha
  Copy number: High Copy
Gene/Insert
  Gene/Insert name: GUCY2C (alt names: GUCY2C; NM_004963.3)
  gRNA/shRNA sequence: ACTTGATACCATGATCTTCG
  Species: H. sapiens (human)
  Entrez Gene: GUCY2C (a.k.a. DIAR6, GC-C, GCC, GUC2C, HSER, MECIL, MUCIL, STAR)
  Promoter: hU6
  Cloning method: Unknown
  Sequencing primers: 5′ U6-F; 3′ pS2-R
Terms and licenses: Academic/Nonprofit Terms; Industry Terms: Not Available to Industry
Depositor comments: The gRNA was designed to target the following Genbank reference sequence(s): NM_004963.3. Note that this plasmid does NOT contain Cas9. It should be used in conjunction with lentiCas9-Blast (Addgene #52962) or otherwise with cell lines already expressing Cas9. Browse the full kinome gRNA library at http://www.addgene.org/pooled-library/broadgpp-human-kinome/ or visit http://www.broadinstitute.org/rnai/public/ for detailed protocols and information.
How to cite: GUCY2C gRNA (BRDN0001146365) was a gift from John Doench & David Root (Addgene plasmid # 77565 ; http://n2t.net/addgene:77565 ; RRID:Addgene_77565)
