[The description below was written by a language model from this plasmid's Addgene catalogue record and pLannotate feature annotations shown in this document.]
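Description:
GUCY2C gRNA (BRDN0001146365) is a third-generation lentiviral CRISPR guide plasmid built on the lentiGuide-Puro backbone and designed to express a single guide RNA against human GUCY2C, the gene encoding guanylate cyclase 2C. It is maintained in E. coli through a high-copy ColE1/pUC-type origin with ampicillin resistance (AmpR). The backbone also carries an f1 origin, an SV40 origin and poly(A) signal, and remnants of lac and phage-promoter sequences that play no role in the payload.

The viral transfer cassette begins with an RSV promoter fused to a truncated HIV-1 5' LTR, which makes genomic RNA production Tat-independent. This is followed by the Ψ packaging signal with a partial gag region, the Rev response element for Rev-dependent nuclear export, and a cPPT/CTS element, and it ends in a self-inactivating ΔU3 3' LTR. Within this cassette, a human U6 RNA polymerase III promoter drives the 20-nt GUCY2C-targeting spacer joined to the Streptococcus pyogenes Cas9 gRNA scaffold. Downstream, the EF-1α core promoter with its intron A drives puromycin N-acetyltransferase, allowing puromycin selection of transduced mammalian cells. A WPRE follows to enhance transcript expression.

The plasmid does not encode Cas9, so it must be used with a separate Cas9 vector such as lentiCas9-Blast or in cells that already express Cas9. The guide was designed against the GUCY2C RefSeq transcript and belongs to a human kinome gRNA collection associated with work on optimised sgRNA design. Its typical use is lentiviral delivery for stable Cas9-mediated disruption of GUCY2C in human cells.
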