Features (pLannotate 1.2.2; 29 found; start..end, strand, type, name):
     14..80      +  CDS            small t antigen (fragment): SV40 (simian virus 40) small t antigen
    106..317     +  promoter       EF-1α core promoter: core promoter for human elongation factor EF-1α
    318..1256    +  intron         EF-1α intron A: intron upstream of the start codon of human EF-1α
   1278..1877    +  CDS            PuroR (fragment): puromycin N-acetyltransferase; pac from Streptomyces; confers resistance to puromycin
   1893..2481    +  misc_feature   WPRE: woodchuck hepatitis virus posttranscriptional regulatory element
   2532..2551    +  misc_feature   cPPT/CTS (fragment): central polypurine tract and central termination sequence of HIV-1
   2553..2786    +  LTR            3' LTR (ΔU3): self-inactivating 3' long terminal repeat (LTR) from HIV-1
   2864..2985    +  polyA_signal   SV40 poly(A) signal: SV40 polyadenylation signal
   3025..3160    +  rep_origin     SV40 ori: SV40 origin of replication
   3181..3199    -  promoter       T7 promoter: promoter for bacteriophage T7 RNA polymerase
   3207..3362    +  CDS            lacZα (fragment): LacZα fragment of β-galactosidase; lacZ fragment
   3367..3795    +  rep_origin     f1 ori (sequence partly withheld): f1 bacteriophage origin of replication; arrow indicates direction of (+) strand synthesis
   3848..3952    +  promoter       AmpR promoter: bla
   3953..4813    +  CDS            AmpR: β-lactamase; bla; confers resistance to ampicillin, carbenicillin, and related antibiotics
   4984..5572    +  rep_origin     ori: high-copy-number ColE1/pMB1/pBR322/pUC origin of replication
   5755..5847    +  CDS            lacI (fragment): lac repressor; lacI; The lac repressor binds to the lac operator to inhibit transcription in E. coli. This inhibition can be relieved by adding lactose or isopropyl-β-D-thiogalactopyranoside (IPTG).
   5860..5881    +  protein_bind   CAP binding site: CAP binding activates transcription in the presence of cAMP. E. coli catabolite activator protein
   5896..5926    +  promoter       lac promoter: promoter for the E. coli lac operon
   5934..5950    +  protein_bind   lac operator: The lac repressor binds to the lac operator to inhibit transcription in E. coli. This inhibition can be relieved by adding lactose or isopropyl-β-D-thiogalactopyranoside (IPTG). lac repressor encoded by lacI
   5995..6013    +  promoter       T3 promoter: promoter for bacteriophage T3 RNA polymerase
   6041..6267    +  promoter       RSV promoter: Rous sarcoma virus enhancer/promoter
   6268..6448    +  LTR            5' LTR (truncated): truncated 5' long terminal repeat (LTR) from HIV-1
   6495..6620    +  misc_feature   HIV-1 Ψ: packaging signal of human immunodeficiency virus type 1
   6604..6967    +  CDS            HIV-1 gag (fragment): gag protein from human immunodeficiency virus 1; gag
   7113..7346    +  misc_feature   RRE: The Rev response element (RRE) of HIV-1 allows for Rev-dependent mRNA export from the nucleus to the cytoplasm.
   7723..7749    +  CDS            Rev (fragment): human immunodeficiency virus 1 (HIV-1) Rev protein; rev; enhances nuclear export of unspliced and incompletely spliced viral mRNAs
   7753..7993    +  promoter       U6 promoter: RNA polymerase III promoter for human U6 snRNA
   8023..8098    +  misc_RNA       gRNA scaffold: guide RNA scaffold for the Streptococcus pyogenes CRISPR/Cas9 system
   8154..8271    +  misc_feature   cPPT/CTS: central polypurine tract and central termination sequence of HIV-1
>Addgene plasmid #77565 | GUCY2C gRNA (BRDN0001146365) | addgene full sequence | sequence record 188008 | Addgene Assembled Sequence
CCCGGGTGCAAAGATGGATAAAGTTTTAAACAGAGAGGAATCTTTGCAGCTAATGGACCTTCTAGGTCTT
GAAAGGAGTGGGAATTGGCTCCGGTGCCCGTCAGTGGGCAGAGCGCACATCGCCCACAGTCCCCGAGAAG
TTGGGGGGAGGGGTCGGCAATTGATCCGGTGCCTAGAGAAGGTGGCGCGGGGTAAACTGGGAAAGTGATG
TCGTGTACTGGCTCCGCCTTTTTCCCGAGGGTGGGGGAGAACCGTATATAAGTGCAGTAGTCGCCGTGAA
CGTTCTTTTTCGCAACGGGTTTGCCGCCAGAACACAGGTAAGTGCCGTGTGTGGTTCCCGCGGGCCTGGC
CTCTTTACGGGTTATGGCCCTTGCGTGCCTTGAATTACTTCCACCTGGCTGCAGTACGTGATTCTTGATC
CCGAGCTTCGGGTTGGAAGTGGGTGGGAGAGTTCGAGGCCTTGCGCTTAAGGAGCCCCTTCGCCTCGTGC
TTGAGTTGAGGCCTGGCCTGGGCGCTGGGGCCGCCGCGTGCGAATCTGGTGGCACCTTCGCGCCTGTCTC
GCTGCTTTCGATAAGTCTCTAGCCATTTAAAATTTTTGATGACCTGCTGCGACGCTTTTTTTCTGGCAAG
ATAGTCTTGTAAATGCGGGCCAAGATCTGCACACTGGTATTTCGGTTTTTGGGGCCGCGGGCGGCGACGG
GGCCCGTGCGTCCCAGCGCACATGTTCGGCGAGGCGGGGCCTGCGAGCGCGGCCACCGAGAATCGGACGG
GGGTAGTCTCAAGCTGGCCGGCCTGCTCTGGTGCCTGGCCTCGCGCCGCCGTGTATCGCCCCGCCCTGGG
CGGCAAGGCTGGCCCGGTCGGCACCAGTTGCGTGAGCGGAAAGATGGCCGCTTCCCGGCCCTGCTGCAGG
GAGCTCAAAATGGAGGACGCGGCGCTCGGGAGAGCGGGCGGGTGAGTCACCCACACAAAGGAAAAGGGCC
TTTCCGTCCTCAGCCGTCGCTTCATGTGACTCCACGGAGTACCGGGCGCCGTCCAGGCACCTCGATTAGT
TCTCGAGCTTTTGGAGTACGTCGTCTTTAGGTTGGGGGGAGGGGTTTTATGCGATGGAGTTTCCCCACAC
TGAGTGGGTGGAGACTGAAGTTAGGCCAGCTTGGCACTTGATGTAATTCTCCTTGGAATTTGCCCTTTTT
GAGTTTGGATCTTGGTTCATTCTCAAGCCTCAGACAGTGGTTCAAAGTTTTTTTCTTCCATTTCAGGTGT
CGTGACGTACGGCCACCATGACCGAGTACAAGCCCACGGTGCGCCTCGCCACCCGCGACGACGTCCCCAG
GGCCGTACGCACCCTCGCCGCCGCGTTCGCCGACTACCCCGCCACGCGCCACACCGTCGATCCGGACCGC
CACATCGAGCGGGTCACCGAGCTGCAAGAACTCTTCCTCACGCGCGTCGGGCTCGACATCGGCAAGGTGT
GGGTCGCGGACGACGGCGCCGCCGTGGCGGTCTGGACCACGCCGGAGAGCGTCGAAGCGGGGGCGGTGTT
CGCCGAGATCGGCCCGCGCATGGCCGAGTTGAGCGGTTCCCGGCTGGCCGCGCAGCAACAGATGGAAGGC
CTCCTGGCGCCGCACCGGCCCAAGGAGCCCGCGTGGTTCCTGGCCACCGTCGGAGTCTCGCCCGACCACC
AGGGCAAGGGTCTGGGCAGCGCCGTCGTGCTCCCCGGAGTGGAGGCGGCCGAGCGCGCCGGGGTGCCCGC
CTTCCTGGAGACCTCCGCGCCCCGCAACCTCCCCTTCTACGAGCGGCTCGGCTTCACCGTCACCGCCGAC
GTCGAGGTGCCCGAAGGACCGCGCACCTGGTGCATGACCCGCAAGCCCGGTGCCTGAACGCGTTAAGTCG
ACAATCAACCTCTGGATTACAAAATTTGTGAAAGATTGACTGGTATTCTTAACTATGTTGCTCCTTTTAC
GCTATGTGGATACGCTGCTTTAATGCCTTTGTATCATGCTATTGCTTCCCGTATGGCTTTCATTTTCTCC
TCCTTGTATAAATCCTGGTTGCTGTCTCTTTATGAGGAGTTGTGGCCCGTTGTCAGGCAACGTGGCGTGG
TGTGCACTGTGTTTGCTGACGCAACCCCCACTGGTTGGGGCATTGCCACCACCTGTCAGCTCCTTTCCGG
GACTTTCGCTTTCCCCCTCCCTATTGCCACGGCGGAACTCATCGCCGCCTGCCTTGCCCGCTGCTGGACA
GGGGCTCGGCTGTTGGGCACTGACAATTCCGTGGTGTTGTCGGGGAAATCATCGTCCTTTCCTTGGCTGC
TCGCCTGTGTTGCCACCTGGATTCTGCGCGGGACGTCCTTCTGCTACGTCCCTTCGGCCCTCAATCCAGC
GGACCTTCCTTCCCGCGGCCTGCTGCCGGCTCTGCGGCCTCTTCCGCGTCTTCGCCTTCGCCCTCAGACG
AGTCGGATCTCCCTTTGGGCCGCCTCCCCGCGTCGACTTTAAGACCAATGACTTACAAGGCAGCTGTAGA
TCTTAGCCACTTTTTAAAAGAAAAGGGGGGACTGGAAGGGCTAATTCACTCCCAACGAAGACAAGATCTG
CTTTTTGCTTGTACTGGGTCTCTCTGGTTAGACCAGATCTGAGCCTGGGAGCTCTCTGGCTAACTAGGGA
ACCCACTGCTTAAGCCTCAATAAAGCTTGCCTTGAGTGCTTCAAGTAGTGTGTGCCCGTCTGTTGTGTGA
CTCTGGTAACTAGAGATCCCTCAGACCCTTTTAGTCAGTGTGGAAAATCTCTAGCAGTACGTATAGTAGT
TCATGTCATCTTATTATTCAGTATTTATAACTTGCAAAGAAATGAATATCAGAGAGTGAGAGGAACTTGT
TTATTGCAGCTTATAATGGTTACAAATAAAGCAATAGCATCACAAATTTCACAAATAAAGCATTTTTTTC
ACTGCATTCTAGTTGTGGTTTGTCCAAACTCATCAATGTATCTTATCATGTCTGGCTCTAGCTATCCCGC
CCCTAACTCCGCCCATCCCGCCCCTAACTCCGCCCAGTTCCGCCCATTCTCCGCCCCATGGCTGACTAAT
TTTTTTTATTTATGCAGAGGCCGAGGCCGCCTCGGCCTCTGAGCTATTCCAGAAGTAGTGAGGAGGCTTT
TTTGGAGGCCTAGGGACGTACCCAATTCGCCCTATAGTGAGTCGTATTACGCGCGCTCACTGGCCGTCGT
TTTACAACGTCGTGACTGGGAAAACCCTGGCGTTACCCAACTTAATCGCCTTGCAGCACATCCCCCTTTC
GCCAGCTGGCGTAATAGCGAAGAGGCCCGCACCGATCGCCCTTCCCAACAGTTGCGCAGCCTGAATGGCG
AATGGG
[124 nt withheld, positions 3367-3490]
C
[91 nt withheld, positions 3492-3582]
A
[49 nt withheld, positions 3584-3632]
CCTTTGACGTTGGAGTCCACGTTCTTT
[37 nt withheld, positions 3660-3696]
ACCCTATCTCGGTCTATTCTTTTGATTTATAAGGGATTTTGCCGATTTCGGCCTATTGGTTAAAAAATGA
GCTGATTTAACAAAAATTTAACGCGAATTTTAACAAAATATTAACGCTTACAATTTAGGTGGCACTTTTC
GGGGAAATGTGCGCGGAACCCCTATTTGTTTATTTTTCTAAATACATTCAAATATGTATCCGCTCATGAG
ACAATAACCCTGATAAATGCTTCAATAATATTGAAAAAGGAAGAGTATGAGTATTCAACATTTCCGTGTC
GCCCTTATTCCCTTTTTTGCGGCATTTTGCCTTCCTGTTTTTGCTCACCCAGAAACGCTGGTGAAAGTAA
AAGATGCTGAAGATCAGTTGGGTGCACGAGTGGGTTACATCGAACTGGATCTCAACAGCGGTAAGATCCT
TGAGAGTTTTCGCCCCGAAGAACGTTTTCCAATGATGAGCACTTTTAAAGTTCTGCTATGTGGCGCGGTA
TTATCCCGTATTGACGCCGGGCAAGAGCAACTCGGTCGCCGCATACACTATTCTCAGAATGACTTGGTTG
AGTACTCACCAGTCACAGAAAAGCATCTTACGGATGGCATGACAGTAAGAGAATTATGCAGTGCTGCCAT
AACCATGAGTGATAACACTGCGGCCAACTTACTTCTGACAACGATCGGAGGACCGAAGGAGCTAACCGCT
TTTTTGCACAACATGGGGGATCATGTAACTCGCCTTGATCGTTGGGAACCGGAGCTGAATGAAGCCATAC
CAAACGACGAGCGTGACACCACGATGCCTGTAGCAATGGCAACAACGTTGCGCAAACTATTAACTGGCGA
ACTACTTACTCTAGCTTCCCGGCAACAATTAATAGACTGGATGGAGGCGGATAAAGTTGCAGGACCACTT
CTGCGCTCGGCCCTTCCGGCTGGCTGGTTTATTGCTGATAAATCTGGAGCCGGTGAGCGTGGGTCTCGCG
GTATCATTGCAGCACTGGGGCCAGATGGTAAGCCCTCCCGTATCGTAGTTATCTACACGACGGGGAGTCA
GGCAACTATGGATGAACGAAATAGACAGATCGCTGAGATAGGTGCCTCACTGATTAAGCATTGGTAACTG
TCAGACCAAGTTTACTCATATATACTTTAGATTGATTTAAAACTTCATTTTTAATTTAAAAGGATCTAGG
TGAAGATCCTTTTTGATAATCTCATGACCAAAATCCCTTAACGTGAGTTTTCGTTCCACTGAGCGTCAGA
CCCCGTAGAAAAGATCAAAGGATCTTCTTGAGATCCTTTTTTTCTGCGCGTAATCTGCTGCTTGCAAACA
AAAAAACCACCGCTACCAGCGGTGGTTTGTTTGCCGGATCAAGAGCTACCAACTCTTTTTCCGAAGGTAA
CTGGCTTCAGCAGAGCGCAGATACCAAATACTGTTCTTCTAGTGTAGCCGTAGTTAGGCCACCACTTCAA
GAACTCTGTAGCACCGCCTACATACCTCGCTCTGCTAATCCTGTTACCAGTGGCTGCTGCCAGTGGCGAT
AAGTCGTGTCTTACCGGGTTGGACTCAAGACGATAGTTACCGGATAAGGCGCAGCGGTCGGGCTGAACGG
GGGGTTCGTGCACACAGCCCAGCTTGGAGCGAACGACCTACACCGAACTGAGATACCTACAGCGTGAGCT
ATGAGAAAGCGCCACGCTTCCCGAAGGGAGAAAGGCGGACAGGTATCCGGTAAGCGGCAGGGTCGGAACA
GGAGAGCGCACGAGGGAGCTTCCAGGGGGAAACGCCTGGTATCTTTATAGTCCTGTCGGGTTTCGCCACC
TCTGACTTGAGCGTCGATTTTTGTGATGCTCGTCAGGGGGGCGGAGCCTATGGAAAAACGCCAGCAACGC
GGCCTTTTTACGGTTCCTGGCCTTTTGCTGGCCTTTTGCTCACATGTTCTTTCCTGCGTTATCCCCTGAT
TCTGTGGATAACCGTATTACCGCCTTTGAGTGAGCTGATACCGCTCGCCGCAGCCGAACGACCGAGCGCA
GCGAGTCAGTGAGCGAGGAAGCGGAAGAGCGCCCAATACGCAAACCGCCTCTCCCCGCGCGTTGGCCGAT
TCATTAATGCAGCTGGCACGACAGGTTTCCCGACTGGAAAGCGGGCAGTGAGCGCAACGCAATTAATGTG
AGTTAGCTCACTCATTAGGCACCCCAGGCTTTACACTTTATGCTTCCGGCTCGTATGTTGTGTGGAATTG
TGAGCGGATAACAATTTCACACAGGAAACAGCTATGACCATGATTACGCCAAGCGCGCAATTAACCCTCA
CTAAAGGGAACAAAAGCTGGAGCTGCAAGCTTAATGTAGTCTTATGCAATACTCTTGTAGTCTTGCAACA
TGGTAACGATGAGTTAGCAACATGCCTTACAAGGAGAGAAAAAGCACCGTGCATGCCGATTGGTGGAAGT
AAGGTGGTACGATCGTGCCTTATTAGGAAGGCAACAGACGGGTCTGACATGGATTGGACGAACCACTGAA
TTGCCGCATTGCAGAGATATTGTATTTAAGTGCCTAGCTCGATACATAAACGGGTCTCTCTGGTTAGACC
AGATCTGAGCCTGGGAGCTCTCTGGCTAACTAGGGAACCCACTGCTTAAGCCTCAATAAAGCTTGCCTTG
AGTGCTTCAAGTAGTGTGTGCCCGTCTGTTGTGTGACTCTGGTAACTAGAGATCCCTCAGACCCTTTTAG
TCAGTGTGGAAAATCTCTAGCAGTGGCGCCCGAACAGGGACTTGAAAGCGAAAGGGAAACCAGAGGAGCT
CTCTCGACGCAGGACTCGGCTTGCTGAAGCGCGCACGGCAAGAGGCGAGGGGCGGCGACTGGTGAGTACG
CCAAAAATTTTGACTAGCGGAGGCTAGAAGGAGAGAGATGGGTGCGAGAGCGTCAGTATTAAGCGGGGGA
GAATTAGATCGCGATGGGAAAAAATTCGGTTAAGGCCAGGGGGAAAGAAAAAATATAAATTAAAACATAT
AGTATGGGCAAGCAGGGAGCTAGAACGATTCGCAGTTAATCCTGGCCTGTTAGAAACATCAGAAGGCTGT
AGACAAATACTGGGACAGCTACAACCATCCCTTCAGACAGGATCAGAAGAACTTAGATCATTATATAATA
CAGTAGCAACCCTCTATTGTGTGCATCAAAGGATAGAGATAAAAGACACCAAGGAAGCTTTAGACAAGAT
AGAGGAAGAGCAAAACAAAAGTAAGACCACCGCACAGCAAGCGGCCGCTGATCTTCAGACCTGGAGGAGG
AGATATGAGGGACAATTGGAGAAGTGAATTATATAAATATAAAGTAGTAAAAATTGAACCATTAGGAGTA
GCACCCACCAAGGCAAAGAGAAGAGTGGTGCAGAGAGAAAAAAGAGCAGTGGGAATAGGAGCTTTGTTCC
TTGGGTTCTTGGGAGCAGCAGGAAGCACTATGGGCGCAGCGTCAATGACGCTGACGGTACAGGCCAGACA
ATTATTGTCTGGTATAGTGCAGCAGCAGAACAATTTGCTGAGGGCTATTGAGGCGCAACAGCATCTGTTG
CAACTCACAGTCTGGGGCATCAAGCAGCTCCAGGCAAGAATCCTGGCTGTGGAAAGATACCTAAAGGATC
AACAGCTCCTGGGGATTTGGGGTTGCTCTGGAAAACTCATTTGCACCACTGCTGTGCCTTGGAATGCTAG
TTGGAGTAATAAATCTCTGGAACAGATTTGGAATCACACGACCTGGATGGAGTGGGACAGAGAAATTAAC
AATTACACAAGCTTAATACACTCCTTAATTGAAGAATCGCAAAACCAGCAAGAAAAGAATGAACAAGAAT
TATTGGAATTAGATAAATGGGCAAGTTTGTGGAATTGGTTTAACATAACAAATTGGCTGTGGTATATAAA
ATTATTCATAATGATAGTAGGAGGCTTGGTAGGTTTAAGAATAGTTTTTGCTGTACTTTCTATAGTGAAT
AGAGTTAGGCAGGGATATTCACCATTATCGTTTCAGACCCACCTCCCAACCCCGAGGGGACCCAGAGAGG
GCCTATTTCCCATGATTCCTTCATATTTGCATATACGATACAAGGCTGTTAGAGAGATAATTAGAATTAA
TTTGACTGTAAACACAAAGATATTAGTACAAAATACGTGACGTAGAAAGTAATAATTTCTTGGGTAGTTT
GCAGTTTTAAAATTATGTTTTAAAATGGACTATCATATGCTTACCGTAACTTGAAAGTATTTCGATTTCT
TGGCTTTATATATCTTGTGGAAAGGACGAAACACCGACTTGATACCATGATCTTCGGTTTTAGAGCTAGA
AATAGCAAGTTAAAATAAGGCTAGTCCGTTATCAACTTGAAAAAGTGGCACCGAGTCGGTGCTTTTTTAA
GCTTGGCGTAACTAGATCTTGAGACAAATGGCAGTATTCATCCACAATTTTAAAAGAAAAGGGGGGATTG
GGGGGTACAGTGCAGGGGAAAGAATAGTAGACATAATAGCAACAGACATACAAACTAAAGAATTACAAAA
ACAAATTACAAAAATTCAAAATTTTCGGGTTTATTACAGGGACAGCAGAGATCCACTTTGGCGCCGGCTC
GAGGGGG
