>Addgene plasmid #77565 | GUCY2C gRNA (BRDN0001146365) | depositor partial sequence | sequence record 145025 | Target Sequence
ACTTGATACCATGATCTTCG
