>Addgene plasmid #77565 | GUCY2C gRNA (BRDN0001146365) | addgene partial sequence | sequence record 188007 | hU6-F
TAGAAAGTAATAATTTCTTGGGTAGTTTGCAGTTTTAAAATTATGTTTTAAAATGGACTATCATATGCTT
ACCGTAACTTGAAAGTATTTCGATTTCTTGGCTTTATATATCTTGTGGAAAGGACGAAACACCGACTTGA
TACCATGATCTTCGGTTTTAGAGCTAGAAATAGCAAGTTAAAATAAGGCTAGTCCGTTATCAACTTGAAA
AAGTGGCACCGAGTCGGTGCTTTTTTAAGCTTGGCGTAACTAGATCTTGAGACAAATGGCAGTATTCATC
CACAATTTTAAAAGAAAAGGGGGGATTGGGGGGTACAGTGCAGGGGAAAGAATAGTAGACATAATAGCAA
CAGACATACAAACTAAAGAATTACAAAAACAAATTACAAAAATTCAAAATTTTCGGGTTTATTACAGGGA
CAGCAGAGATCCACTTTGGCGCCGGCTCGAGGGGGCCCGGGTGCAAAGATGGATAAAGTTTTAAACAGAG
AGGAATCTTTGCAGCTAATGGACCTTCTAGGTCTTGAAAGGAGTGGGAATTGGCTCCGGTGCCCGTCAGT
GGGCAGAGCG
